>Addgene plasmid #147885 | pSUPERpuro-BglII-HsNot9shRNA2_W | depositor full sequence | sequence record 290332 | Full Sequence
CTAAATTGTAAGCGTTAATATTTTGTTAAAATTCGCGTTAAATTTTTGTTAAATCAGCTCATTTTTTAAC
CAATAGGCCGAAATCGGCAAAATCCCTTATAAATCAAAAGAATAGACCGAGATAGGGT
[37 nt withheld, positions 129-165]
AAAGAACGTGGACTCCAACGTCAAAGG
[49 nt withheld, positions 193-241]
T
[91 nt withheld, positions 243-333]
G
[124 nt withheld, positions 335-458]
CCCATTCGCCATTCAGGCTGCGCAACTGTTGGGAAGGGCGATCGGTGCGGGCCTCTTCGCTATTACGCCA
GCTGGCGAAAGGGGGATGTGCTGCAAGGCGATTAAGTTGGGTAACGCCAGGGTTTTCCCAGTCACGACGT
TGTAAAACGACGGCCAGTGAGCGCGCGTAATACGACTCACTATAGGGCGAATTGGAGCTCCACCGCGGTG
GCGGCCGCTCTAGACTAGTGGATCCCCCGGGCTGCAGGAATTCGAACGCTGACGTCATCAACCCGCTCCA
AGGAATCGCGGGCCCAGTGTCACTAGGCGGGAACACCCAGCGCGCGTGCGCCCTGGCAGGAAGATGGCTG
TGAGGGACAGGGGAGTGGCGCCCTGCAATATTTGCATGTCGCTATGTGTTCTGGGAAATCACCATAAACG
TGAAATGTCTTTGGATTTGGGAATCTTATAAGTTCTGTATGAGACCACAGATCCCCGATCTATCAGTGGA
TCAATTTCAAGAGAATTGATCCACTGATAGATCTTTTTTGGAAAAGCTTATCGATACCGTCGACCTCGAG
TGTGTCAGTTAGGGTGTGGAAAGTCCCCAGGCTCCCCAGCAGGCAGAAGTATGCAAAGCATGCATCTCAA
TTAGTCAGCAACCAGGTGTGGAAAGTCCCCAGGCTCCCCAGCAGGCAGAAGTATGCAAAGCATGCATCTC
AATTAGTCAGCAACCATAGTCCCGCCCCTAACTCCGCCCATCCCGCCCCTAACTCCGCCCAGTTCCGCCC
ATTCTCCGCCCCATGGCTGACTAATTTTTTTTATTTATGCAGAGGCCGAGGCCGCCTCGGCCTCTGAGCT
ATTCCAGAAGTAGTGAGGAGGCTTTTTTGGAGGCCTAGGCTTTTGCAAAAAGCTAGCTTGCATGCCTGCA
GGTCGGCCGCCACGACCGGTGCCGCCACCATCCCCTGACCCACGCCCCTGACCCCTCACAAGGAGACGAC
CTTCCATGACCGAGTACAAGCCCACGGTGCGCCTCGCCACCCGCGACGACGTCCCCCGGGCCGTACGCAC
CCTCGCCGCCGCGTTCGCCGACTACCCCGCCACGCGCCACACCGTCGACCCGGACCGCCACATCGAGCGG
GTCACCGAGCTGCAAGAACTCTTCCTCACGCGCGTCGGGCTCGACATCGGCAAGGTGTGGGTCGCGGACG
ACGGCGCCGCGGTGGCGGTCTGGACCACGCCGGAGAGCGTCGAAGCGGGGGCGGTGTTCGCCGAGATCGG
CCCGCGCATGGCCGAGTTGAGCGGTTCCCGGCTGGCCGCGCAGCAACAGATGGAAGGCCTCCTGGCGCCG
CACCGGCCCAAGGAGCCCGCGTGGTTCCTGGCCACCGTCGGCGTCTCGCCCGACCACCAGGGCAAGGGTC
TGGGCAGCGCCGTCGTGCTCCCCGGAGTGGAGGCGGCCGAGCGCGCCGGGGTGCCCGCCTTCCTGGAGAC
CTCCGCGCCCCGCAACCTCCCCTTCTACGAGCGGCTCGGCTTCACCGTCACCGCCGACGTCGAGGTGCCC
GAAGGACCGCGCACCTGGTGCATGACCCGCAAGCCCGGTGCCTGACGCCCGCCCCACGACCCGCAGCGCC
CGACCGAAAGGAGCGCACGACCCCATGGCTCCGACCGAAGCCACCCGGGGCGGCCCCGCCGACCCCGCAC
CCGCCCCCGAGGCCCACCGACTCTAGAGGATCATAATCAGCCATACCACATTTGTAGAGGTTTTACTTGC
TTTAAAAAACCTCCCACACCTCCCCCTGAACCTGAAACATAAAATGAATGCAATTGTTGTTGTTAACTTG
TTTATTGCAGCTTATAATGGTTACAAATAAAGCAATAGCATCACAAATTTCACAAATAAAGCATTTTTTT
CACTGCCTCGAGGGGGGGCCCGGTACCCAGCTTTTGTTCCCTTTAGTGAGGGTTAATTGCGCGCTTGGCG
TAATCATGGTCATAGCTGTTTCCTGTGTGAAATTGTTATCCGCTCACAATTCCACACAACATACGAGCCG
GAAGCATAAAGTGTAAAGCCTGGGGTGCCTAATGAGTGAGCTAACTCACATTAATTGCGTTGCGCTCACT
GCCCGCTTTCCAGTCGGGAAACCTGTCGTGCCAGCTGCATTAATGAATCGGCCAACGCGCGGGGAGAGGC
GGTTTGCGTATTGGGCGCTCTTCCGCTTCCTCGCTCACTGACTCGCTGCGCTCGGTCGTTCGGCTGCGGC
GAGCGGTATCAGCTCACTCAAAGGCGGTAATACGGTTATCCACAGAATCAGGGGATAACGCAGGAAAGAA
CATGTGAGCAAAAGGCCAGCAAAAGGCCAGGAACCGTAAAAAGGCCGCGTTGCTGGCGTTTTTCCATAGG
CTCCGCCCCCCTGACGAGCATCACAAAAATCGACGCTCAAGTCAGAGGTGGCGAAACCCGACAGGACTAT
AAAGATACCAGGCGTTTCCCCCTGGAAGCTCCCTCGTGCGCTCTCCTGTTCCGACCCTGCCGCTTACCGG
ATACCTGTCCGCCTTTCTCCCTTCGGGAAGCGTGGCGCTTTCTCATAGCTCACGCTGTAGGTATCTCAGT
TCGGTGTAGGTCGTTCGCTCCAAGCTGGGCTGTGTGCACGAACCCCCCGTTCAGCCCGACCGCTGCGCCT
TATCCGGTAACTATCGTCTTGAGTCCAACCCGGTAAGACACGACTTATCGCCACTGGCAGCAGCCACTGG
TAACAGGATTAGCAGAGCGAGGTATGTAGGCGGTGCTACAGAGTTCTTGAAGTGGTGGCCTAACTACGGC
TACACTAGAAGGACAGTATTTGGTATCTGCGCTCTGCTGAAGCCAGTTACCTTCGGAAAAAGAGTTGGTA
GCTCTTGATCCGGCAAACAAACCACCGCTGGTAGCGGTGGTTTTTTTGTTTGCAAGCAGCAGATTACGCG
CAGAAAAAAAGGATCTCAAGAAGATCCTTTGATCTTTTCTACGGGGTCTGACGCTCAGTGGAACGAAAAC
TCACGTTAAGGGATTTTGGTCATGAGATTATCAAAAAGGATCTTCACCTAGATCCTTTTAAATTAAAAAT
GAAGTTTTAAATCAATCTAAAGTATATATGAGTAAACTTGGTCTGACAGTTACCAATGCTTAATCAGTGA
GGCACCTATCTCAGCGATCTGTCTATTTCGTTCATCCATAGTTGCCTGACTCCCCGTCGTGTAGATAACT
ACGATACGGGAGGGCTTACCATCTGGCCCCAGTGCTGCAATGATACCGCGAGACCCACGCTCACCGGCTC
CAGATTTATCAGCAATAAACCAGCCAGCCGGAAGGGCCGAGCGCAGAAGTGGTCCTGCAACTTTATCCGC
CTCCATCCAGTCTATTAATTGTTGCCGGGAAGCTAGAGTAAGTAGTTCGCCAGTTAATAGTTTGCGCAAC
GTTGTTGCCATTGCTACAGGCATCGTGGTGTCACGCTCGTCGTTTGGTATGGCTTCATTCAGCTCCGGTT
CCCAACGATCAAGGCGAGTTACATGATCCCCCATGTTGTGCAAAAAAGCGGTTAGCTCCTTCGGTCCTCC
GATCGTTGTCAGAAGTAAGTTGGCCGCAGTGTTATCACTCATGGTTATGGCAGCACTGCATAATTCTCTT
ACTGTCATGCCATCCGTAAGATGCTTTTCTGTGACTGGTGAGTACTCAACCAAGTCATTCTGAGAATAGT
GTATGCGGCGACCGAGTTGCTCTTGCCCGGCGTCAATACGGGATAATACCGCGCCACATAGCAGAACTTT
AAAAGTGCTCATCATTGGAAAACGTTCTTCGGGGCGAAAACTCTCAAGGATCTTACCGCTGTTGAGATCC
AGTTCGATGTAACCCACTCGTGCACCCAACTGATCTTCAGCATCTTTTACTTTCACCAGCGTTTCTGGGT
GAGCAAAAACAGGAAGGCAAAATGCCGCAAAAAAGGGAATAAGGGCGACACGGAAATGTTGAATACTCAT
ACTCTTCCTTTTTCAATATTATTGAAGCATTTATCAGGGTTATTGTCTCATGAGCGGATACATATTTGAA
TGTATTTAGAAAAATAAACAAATAGGGGTTCCGCGCACATTTCCCCGAAAAGTGCCAC
Features (pLannotate 1.2.2; 21 found; start..end, strand, type, name):
     30..458     -  rep_origin     f1 ori (sequence partly withheld): f1 bacteriophage origin of replication; arrow indicates direction of (+) strand synthesis
    463..618     -  CDS            lacZα (fragment): LacZα fragment of β-galactosidase; lacZ fragment
    626..644     +  promoter       T7 promoter: promoter for bacteriophage T7 RNA polymerase
    653..713     +  misc_feature   MCS (fragment): pBluescript multiple cloning site
    712..926     +  promoter       H1 promoter: human H1 RNA promoter
    992..1018    +  misc_feature   MCS (fragment): pBluescript multiple cloning site
   1018..1347    +  promoter       SV40 promoter: SV40 enhancer and early promoter
   1353..1373    -  misc_feature   MCS (fragment): pUC18/19 multiple cloning site
   1444..2043    +  CDS            PuroR: puromycin N-acetyltransferase; pac from Streptomyces alboniger; confers resistance to puromycin
   2093..2158    +  CDS            dmpM (fragment): DMPM_STRAD - Protein inferred from homology: Swiss-Prot protein existence level 3. From Streptomyces alboniger.
   2167..2250    +  CDS            large T antigen (fragment): large T antigen from SV40 (simian virus 40)
   2273..2354    +  polyA_signal   SV40 poly(A) signal: SV40 polyadenylation signal
   2354..2375    +  misc_feature   MCS (fragment): pBluescript multiple cloning site
   2388..2406    -  promoter       T3 promoter: promoter for bacteriophage T3 RNA polymerase
   2451..2467    -  protein_bind   lac operator: The lac repressor binds to the lac operator to inhibit transcription in E. coli. This inhibition can be relieved by adding lactose or isopropyl-β-D-thiogalactopyranoside (IPTG). lac repressor encoded by lacI
   2475..2505    -  promoter       lac promoter: promoter for the E. coli lac operon
   2520..2541    -  protein_bind   CAP binding site: CAP binding activates transcription in the presence of cAMP. E. coli catabolite activator protein
   2554..2646    -  CDS            lacI (fragment): lac repressor; lacI; The lac repressor binds to the lac operator to inhibit transcription in E. coli. This inhibition can be relieved by adding lactose or isopropyl-β-D-thiogalactopyranoside (IPTG).
   2829..3417    -  rep_origin     ori: high-copy-number ColE1/pMB1/pBR322/pUC origin of replication
   3588..4448    -  CDS            AmpR: β-lactamase; bla; confers resistance to ampicillin, carbenicillin, and related antibiotics
   4449..4553    -  promoter       AmpR promoter: bla
