[The description below was written by a language model from this plasmid's Addgene catalogue record and pLannotate feature annotations shown in this document.]
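Description:
pSUPERpuro-BglII-HsNot9shRNA2_W is a 4,576 nt mammalian shRNA expression plasmid designed to knock down human CNOT9 (also known as CAF40, RQCD1 or RCD1), a subunit of the CCR4-NOT deadenylase complex. The catalogue lists the backbone as unknown, but the name and the annotated features point to a pSUPER-type vector built on a pBluescript-like scaffold. These features include remnants of the pBluescript multiple cloning site, flanking T7 and T3 promoters, lacZα and lac promoter/operator elements, and an f1 origin. The plasmid is propagated in E. coli from a high-copy ColE1/pUC origin and selected with ampicillin through the β-lactamase gene and its own promoter.

The functional payload is a human H1 RNA promoter, an RNA polymerase III promoter commonly used to transcribe short hairpin RNAs with defined ends. The hairpin itself is not annotated as a feature. It presumably lies in the short unannotated interval between the H1 promoter and the next MCS fragment, and the record does not describe its target site. Downstream is a separate selection cassette in which the SV40 enhancer/early promoter drives the puromycin N-acetyltransferase gene, terminated by an SV40 polyadenylation signal. The small dmpM and large T antigen fragments flagged nearby are probably sequence carried over with the pac gene and the SV40 terminator rather than functional elements. This cassette allows transfected mammalian cells to be enriched or selected with puromycin.

The "shRNA2" in the name suggests it is one of several hairpins made against this gene. The associated work concerns the roles of CNOT9, CNOT1 and DDX6 in miRNA-mediated silencing, so the plasmid was probably used to deplete endogenous CNOT9 in human cells. The depositor notes that the supplied sequence may be theoretical or based on Sanger reads.
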