Addgene plasmid #147885: pSUPERpuro-BglII-HsNot9shRNA2_W
Purpose: Mammalian Expression of shRNA2-HsNot9
Depositing lab: Elisa Izaurralde. Depositing organization: Max Planck Institute for Developmental Biology. Publication: A DDX6-CNOT1 complex and W-binding pockets in CNOT9 reveal direct links between miRNA target recognition and silencing. Chen Y, Boland A, Kuzuoglu-Ozturk D, Bawankar P, Loh B, Chang CT, Weichenrieder O, Izaurralde E. Mol Cell. 2014 Jun 5;54(5):737-50. doi: 10.1016/j.molcel.2014.03.034. Epub 2014 Apr 24. PubMed 24768540.
Backbone
  Vector backbone: Unknown
  Vector type: Mammalian Expression
Growth in bacteria
  Bacterial resistance: Ampicillin, 100 μg/mL
  Growth temperature: 37°C
  Growth strain: DH5alpha
  Copy number: High Copy
Gene/Insert
  Gene/Insert name: shRNA2-HsNot9
  Species: H. sapiens (human)
  Entrez Gene: CNOT9 (a.k.a. CAF40, CT129, RCD-1, RCD1, RQCD1)
  Cloning method: Unknown
Terms and licenses: Academic/Nonprofit Terms; Industry Terms: Not Available to Industry
Depositor comments: Plasmids from this collection were made available to the research community and donated after the lab closed. Please note that the sequence provided by the depositing laboratory may be theoretical/predicted or based on Sanger sequencing results. There may be discrepancies between sequencing results obtained by Addgene and the depositor sequence. If an Addgene verified sequence is not available, please contact before placing your order to request that our lab fully sequence the plasmid.
How to cite: pSUPERpuro-BglII-HsNot9shRNA2_W was a gift from Elisa Izaurralde (Addgene plasmid # 147885 ; http://n2t.net/addgene:147885 ; RRID:Addgene_147885)
